Addgene plasmid #234127: ACT1-CUP1 42bp dist
Purpose: PCR to add remove nucleotides within intron of ACT1-CUP1 insert then restriction digest and ligation of new insert to backbone
Depositing lab: Aaron Hoskins. Depositing organization: University of Wisconsin, Madison.
Backbone
  Vector backbone: pGAC24
  Vector type: Yeast Expression
  Selectable markers: LEU2
Growth in bacteria
  Bacterial resistance: Ampicillin, 100 μg/mL
  Growth temperature: 37°C
  Growth strain: DH5alpha
  Copy number: High Copy
Gene/Insert
  Gene/Insert name: ACT1-CUP1
  Species: S. cerevisiae (budding yeast)
  Mutation: Intron truncation
  Cloning method: Restriction Enzyme; 5′ cloning site Unknown (unknown if destroyed)
Terms and licenses: Academic/Nonprofit Terms; Industry Terms: Not Available to Industry
How to cite: ACT1-CUP1 42bp dist was a gift from Aaron Hoskins (Addgene plasmid # 234127 ; http://n2t.net/addgene:234127 ; RRID:Addgene_234127)
