[The description below was written by a language model from this plasmid's Addgene catalogue record and pLannotate feature annotations shown in this document.]
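Description:
ACT1-CUP1 42bp dist is a yeast expression plasmid built on the pGAC24 backbone and recorded as a 9,516 nt shuttle vector. It replicates in E. coli from a high-copy ColE1/pUC-type origin under ampicillin selection (AmpR with its own bla promoter). In Saccharomyces cerevisiae it is maintained episomally through the 2μ origin, with LEU2 and its native promoter as the auxotrophic marker. The annotation also picks up many short fragments: TcR, TRP1, lacZα, bom, rop, lacI and lac promoter/operator elements, plus pieces of 2μ-derived and genomic yeast genes. These appear to be remnants of the backbone's construction rather than functional parts.

The payload is the ACT1-CUP1 fusion. It is transcribed from the strong constitutive GAP (TDH3) promoter and terminated by the PGK1 terminator. The feature table annotates the CUP1 copper metallothionein coding sequence. The roughly 400 nt between the promoter and CUP1 is left unannotated, and this is presumably where the ACT1 exon and intron sequence lies. In reporters of this design, CUP1 protein can only be made once the ACT1 intron has been spliced out. Copper tolerance of a suitable yeast strain therefore gives a growth-based readout of splicing efficiency.

The recorded mutation is an intron truncation, made by PCR to add or remove nucleotides within the intron and then religating the new insert into the backbone. The "42bp dist" in the name suggests a defined 42 bp spacing inside the intron, but the record does not say which intron elements this distance separates. The cloning sites are also not recorded. The plasmid is most plausibly used to test how intron architecture affects pre-mRNA splicing in yeast.
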