Features (pLannotate 1.2.2; 23 found; start..end, strand, type, name):
     26..669     +  promoter       GAP promoter: S. cerevisiae TDH3; promoter for glyceraldehyde-3-phosphate dehydrogenase
   1085..1264    +  CDS            CUP1-1: MTCU1_YEAST - Also known as MTH1. Experimental evidence at protein level: Swiss-Prot protein existence level 1. Protects the cell against copper toxicity by tightly chelating copper ions. May also act as a depository for copper designated for the effective transfer into the apo forms of copper proteins. From Saccharomyces cerevisiae (strain ATCC 204508 / S288c) (Baker's yeast).
   1452..1541    +  CDS            PGK1 (fragment): PGK_YEAST - Experimental evidence at protein level: Swiss-Prot protein existence level 1. From Saccharomyces cerevisiae (strain ATCC 204508 / S288c) (Baker's yeast).
   1545..1815    +  terminator     PGK1 terminator: S. cerevisae PGK1; transcription terminator for 3-phosphoglycerate kinase gene
   1833..2112    +  CDS            TcR (fragment): tetracycline efflux protein; tet; confers resistance to tetracycline
   2113..2214    +  promoter       TRP1 promoter: S. cerevisiae TRP1
   2215..2302    +  CDS            TRP1 (fragment): phosphoribosylanthranilate isomerase, required for tryptophan biosynthesis; S. cerevisiae TRP1; yeast auxotrophic marker
   2326..2403    +  CDS            YO192_YEAST (fragment): Experimental evidence at protein level: Swiss-Prot protein existence level 1. From Saccharomyces cerevisiae (strain ATCC 204508 / S288c) (Baker's yeast).
   2543..2948    +  promoter       LEU2 promoter: S. cerevisiae LEU2
   2949..4043    +  CDS            LEU2: 3-isopropylmalate dehydrogenase, required for leucine biosynthesis; S. cerevisiae LEU2; yeast auxotrophic marker
   4405..4536    -  CDS            NFS1 (fragment): NFS1_YEAST - Also known as SPL1 From Saccharomyces cerevisiae (strain ATCC 204508 / S288c) (Baker's yeast).
   4540..4694    +  CDS            lacZα (fragment): LacZα fragment of β-galactosidase; lacZ fragment
   4700..4799    -  misc_feature   bom (fragment): basis of mobility region from pBR322
   4901..4936    -  CDS            rop (fragment): Rop protein, which maintains plasmids at low copy number; rop
   5031..5135    +  promoter       AmpR promoter: bla
   5136..5996    +  CDS            AmpR: β-lactamase; bla; confers resistance to ampicillin, carbenicillin, and related antibiotics
   6167..6755    +  rep_origin     ori: high-copy-number ColE1/pMB1/pBR322/pUC origin of replication
   6938..7030    +  CDS            lacI (fragment): lac repressor; lacI; The lac repressor binds to the lac operator to inhibit transcription in E. coli. This inhibition can be relieved by adding lactose or isopropyl-β-D-thiogalactopyranoside (IPTG).
   7043..7064    +  protein_bind   CAP binding site: CAP binding activates transcription in the presence of cAMP. E. coli catabolite activator protein
   7079..7109    +  promoter       lac promoter: promoter for the E. coli lac operon
   7117..7133    +  protein_bind   lac operator: The lac repressor binds to the lac operator to inhibit transcription in E. coli. This inhibition can be relieved by adding lactose or isopropyl-β-D-thiogalactopyranoside (IPTG). lac repressor encoded by lacI
   7509..8851    +  rep_origin     2μ ori: yeast 2μ plasmid origin of replication
   9005..9508    -  CDS            RAF1 (fragment): RAF_YEAST - Experimental evidence at transcript level: Swiss-Prot protein existence level 2. Antagonizes transcriptional repression of recombinase FLP by REP1-REP2. May play a role in plasmid partitioning. From Saccharomyces cerevisiae (strain ATCC 204508 / S288c) (Baker's yeast).
>Addgene plasmid #234127 | ACT1-CUP1 42bp dist | addgene full sequence | sequence record 466531 | Addgene NGS Result
TAAGCTTGGCTGCAGGTCGAGTTTATCATTATCAATACTGCCATTTCAAAGAATACGTAAATAATTAATA
GTAGTGATTTTCCTAACTTTATTTAGTCAAAAAATTAGCCTTTTAATTCTGCTGTAACCCGTACATGCCC
AAAATAGGGGGCGGGTTACACAGAATATATAACATCGTAGGTGTCTGGGTGAACAGTTTATTCCTGGCAT
CCACTAAATATAATGGAGCCCGCTTTTTAAGCTGGCATCCAGAAAAAAAAAGAATCCCAGCACCAAAATA
TTGTTTTCTTCACCAACCATCAGTTCATAGGTCCATTCTCTTAGCGCAACTACAGAGAACAGGGGCACAA
ACAGGCAAAAAACGGGCACAACCTCAATGGAGTGATGCAACCTGCCTGGAGTAAATGATGACACAAGGCA
ATTGACCCACGCATGTATCTATCTCATTTTCTTACACCTTCTATTACCTTCTGCTCTCTCTGATTTGGAA
AAAGCTGAAAAAAAAGGTTGAAACCAGTTCCCTGAAATTATTCCCCTACTTGACTAATAAGTATATAAAG
ACGGTAGGTATTGATTGTAATTCTGTAAATCTATTTCTTAAACTTCTTAAATTCTACTTTTATAGTTAGT
CTTTTTTTTAGTTTTAAAACACCAAGAACTTAGTTTCGACGGATCCCCGGCGAGCTCGCCCCTTTTAGAT
TTTTCACGCTTACTGCTTTTTTCTTCCCAAGATCGAAAATTTACTGAATTAACAATGGATTCTGGTATGT
TCTAGCGCTTGCACCATCCCATTTAACTGTAAGAAGAATTGCACGGTCCCAATTGCTCGAGAGATTTCTC
TTTTACCTTTTTTTACTATTTTTCACTCTCCCATAACCTCCTATATTGACTGATCTGTAATAACCACGAT
ATTATTGGAATAAATAGGGGCTTGAAATTTGGAAAAAAAAAAAAACTGAAATATTTTCGTGATAAGTGAT
AGTGATATTCTTCTTTTATTTGCTACTGTGTCTCATGTACTAACATCGAAACATTGCTTCATTCTTTTTG
TTGCTATATTATATGTTTAGAGGTTGGTACCGGGTTCAGCGAATTAATTAACTTCCAAAATGAAGGTCAT
GAGTGCCAATGCCAATGTGGTAGCTGCAAAAATAATGAACAATGCCAAAAATCATGTAGCTGCCCAACGG
GGTGTAACAGCGACGACAAATGCCCCTGCGGTAACAAGTCTGAAGAAACCAAGAAATCATGCTGCTCTGG
GAAATAAAACGAATAGTCTTTAATATATTCATTTAACTATTTGCTGTTTTTAATTTTTAAAAGGAGAAGG
AAGTTTAATCGACGATTCTACTCAGTTTGAGTACACTTATGTATTTTGTTTAGATACTTTGTTAATTTAT
AGGTATGACCTGCAGCCCAAGCTGGTCGACCTAGATAAGTAATGATCCGGGATCTCCCATGTCTCTACTG
GTGGTGGTGCTTCTTTGGAATTATTGGAAGGTAAGGAATTGCCAGGTGTTGCTTTCTTATCCGAAAAGAA
ATAAATTGAATTGAATTGAAATCGATAGATCAATTTTTTTCTTTTCTCTTTCCCCATCCTTTACGCTAAA
ATAATAGTTTATTTTATTTTTTGAATATTTTTTATTTATATACGTATATATAGACTATTATTTATCTTTT
AATGATTATTAAGATTTTTATTAAAAAAAAATTCGCTCCTCTTTTAATGCCTTTATGCAGTTTTTTTTTC
CCATTCGATATTTCTATGTTCGGGTTCAGCGTATTTTAAGTTTAATAACTCGAAAATTCTGCGTTCGTTA
AAGCTCCGGATCGATCCTCTACGCCGGACGCATCGTGGCCGGCATCACCGGCGCCACAGGTGCGGTTGCT
GGCGCCTATATCGCCGACATCACCGATGGGGAAGATCGGGCTCGCCACTTCGGGCTCATGAGCGCTTGTT
TCGGCGTGGGTATGGTGGCAGGCCCCGTGGCCGGGGGACTGTTGGGCGCCATCTCCTTGCATGCACCATT
CCTTGCGGCGGCGGTGCTCAACGGCCTCAACCTACTACTGGGCTGCTTCCTAATGCAGGAGTCGCATAAG
GGAGAGCGTCGAAATTCGGTCGAAAAAAGAAAAGGAGAGGGCCAAGAGGGAGGGCATTGGTGACTATTGA
GCACGTGAGTATACGTGATTAAGCACACAAAGGCAGCTTGGAGTATGTCTGTTATTAATTTCACAGGTAG
TTCTGGTCCATTGGTGAAAGTTTGCGGCTTGCAGAGCACAGAGGCCGCAGAATGTGCTCTAGTCGAGGAG
AACTTCTAGTATATCTACATACCTAATATTATTGCCTTATTAAAAATGGAATCCCAACAATTACATCAAA
ATCCACATTCTCTTCAAAATCAATTGTCCTGTACTTCCTTGTTCATGTGTGTTCAAAAACGTTATATTTA
TAGGATAATTATACTCTATTTCTCAACAAGTAATTGGTTGTTTGGCCGAGCGGTCTAAGGCGCCTGATTC
AAGAAATATCTTGACCGCAGTTAACTGTGGGAATACTCAGGTATCGTAAGATGCAAGAGTTCGAATCTCT
TAGCAACCATTATTTTTTTCCTCAACATAACGAGAACACACAGGGGCGCTATCGCACAGAATCAAATTCG
ATGACTGGAAATTTTTTGTTAATTTCAGAGGTCGCCTGACGCATATACCTTTTTCAACTGAAAAATTGGG
AGAAAAAGGAAAGGTGAGAGCGCCGGAACCGGCTTTTCATATAGAATAGAGAAGCGTTCATGACTAAATG
CTTGCATCACAATACTTGAAGTTGACAATATTATTTAAGGACCTATTGTTTTTTCCAATAGGTGGTTAGC
AATCGTCTTACTTTCTAACTTTTCTTACCTTTTACATTTCAGCAATATATATATATATTTCAAGGATATA
CCATTCTAATGTCTGCCCCTAAGAAGATCGTCGTTTTGCCAGGTGACCACGTTGGTCAAGAAATCACAGC
CGAAGCCATTAAGGTTCTTAAAGCTATTTCTGATGTTCGTTCCAATGTCAAGTTCGATTTCGAAAATCAT
TTAATTGGTGGTGCTGCTATCGATGCTACAGGTGTTCCACTTCCAGATGAGGCGCTGGAAGCCTCCAAGA
AGGCTGATGCCGTTTTGTTAGGTGCTGTGGGTGGTCCTAAATGGGGTACCGGTAGTGTTAGACCTGAACA
AGGTTTACTAAAAATCCGTAAAGAACTTCAATTGTACGCCAACTTAAGACCATGTAACTTTGCATCCGAC
TCTCTTTTAGACTTATCTCCAATCAAGCCACAATTTGCTAAAGGTACTGACTTCGTTGTTGTCAGAGAAT
TAGTGGGAGGTATTTACTTTGGTAAGAGAAAGGAAGACGATGGTGATGGTGTCGCTTGGGATAGTGAACA
ATACACCGTTCCAGAAGTGCAAAGAATCACAAGAATGGCCGCTTTCATGGCCCTACAACATGAGCCACCA
TTGCCTATTTGGTCCTTGGATAAAGCTAATGTTTTGGCCTCTTCAAGATTATGGAGAAAAACTGTGGAGG
AAACCATCAAGAACGAATTCCCTACATTGAAGGTTCAACATCAATTGATTGATTCTGCCGCCATGATCCT
AGTTAAGAACCCAACCCACCTAAATGGTATTATAATCACCAGCAACATGTTTGGTGATATCATCTCCGAT
GAAGCCTCCGTTATCCCAGGTTCCTTGGGTTTGTTGCCATCTGCGTCCTTGGCCTCTTTGCCAGACAAGA
ACACCGCATTTGGTTTGTACGAACCATGCCACGGTTCTGCTCCAGATTTGCCAAAGAATAAGGTCAACCC
TATCGCCACTATCTTGTCTGCTGCAATGATGTTGAAATTGTCATTGAACTTGCCTGAAGAAGGTAAGGCC
ATTGAAGATGCAGTTAAAAAGGTTTTGGATGCAGGTATCAGAACTGGTGATTTAGGTGGTTCCAACAGTA
CCACCGAAGTCGGTGATGCTGTCGCCGAAGAAGTTAAGAAAATCCTTGCTTAAAAAGATTCTCTTTTTTT
ATGATATTTGTACATAAACTTTATAAATGAAATTCATAATAGAAACGACACGAAATTACAAAATGGAATA
TGTTCATAGGGTAGACGAAACTATATACGCAATCTACATACATTTATCAAGAAGGAGAAAAAGGAGGATG
TAAAGGAATACAGGTAAGCAAATTGATACTAATGGCTCAACGTGATAAGGAAAAAGAATTGCACTTTAAC
ATTAATATTGACAAGGAGGAGGGCACCACACAAAAAGTTAGGTGTAACAGAAAATCATGAAACTATGATT
CCTAATTTATATATTGGAGGATTTTCTCTAAAAAAAAAAAAATACAACAAATAAAAAACACTCAATGACC
TGACCATTTGATGGAGTTTAAGTCAATACCTTCTTGAACCATTTCCCATAATGGTGAAAGTTCCCTCAAG
AATTTTACTCTGTCAGAAACGGCCTTAACGACGTAGTCGAGATCTGCATGCAAGCTTGGCACTGGCCGTC
GTTTTACAACGTCGTGACTGGGAAAACCCTGGCGTTACCCAACTTAATCGCCTTGCAGCACATCCCCCTT
TCGCCAGCTGGCGTAATAGCGAAGAGGCCCGCACCGATCGCCCTTCCCAACAGTTGCGCAGCCTGAATGG
CGAATGGCGCCTGATGCGGTATTTTCTCCTTACGCATCTGTGCGGTATTTCACACCGCATATGGTGCACT
CTCAGTACAATCTGCTCTGATGCCGCATAGTTAAGCCAGCCCCGACACCCGCCAACACCCGCTGACGCGC
CCTGACGGGCTTGTCTGCTCCCGGCATCCGCTTACAGACAAGCTGTGACCGTCTCCGGGAGCTGCATGTG
TCAGAGGTTTTCACCGTCATCACCGAAACGCGCGAGACGAAAGGGCCTCGTGATACGCCTATTTTTATAG
GTTAATGTCATGATAATAATGGTTTCTTAGACGTCAGGTGGCACTTTTCGGGGAAATGTGCGCGGAACCC
CTATTTGTTTATTTTTCTAAATACATTCAAATATGTATCCGCTCATGAGACAATAACCCTGATAAATGCT
TCAATAATATTGAAAAAGGAAGAGTATGAGTATTCAACATTTCCGTGTCGCCCTTATTCCCTTTTTTGCG
GCATTTTGCCTTCCTGTTTTTGCTCACCCAGAAACGCTGGTGAAAGTAAAAGATGCTGAAGATCAGTTGG
GTGCACGAGTGGGTTACATCGAACTGGATCTCAACAGCGGTAAGATCCTTGAGAGTTTTCGCCCCGAAGA
ACGTTTTCCAATGATGAGCACTTTTAAAGTTCTGCTATGTGGCGCGGTATTATCCCGTATTGACGCCGGG
CAAGAGCAACTCGGTCGCCGCATACACTATTCTCAGAATGACTTGGTTGAGTACTCACCAGTCACAGAAA
AGCATCTTACGGATGGCATGACAGTAAGAGAATTATGCAGTGCTGCCATAACCATGAGTGATAACACTGC
GGCCAACTTACTTCTGACAACGATCGGAGGACCGAAGGAGCTAACCGCTTTTTTGCACAACATGGGGGAT
CATGTAACTCGCCTTGATCGTTGGGAACCGGAGCTGAATGAAGCCATACCAAACGACGAGCGTGACACCA
CGATGCCTGTAGCAATGGCAACAACGTTGCGCAAACTATTAACTGGCGAACTACTTACTCTAGCTTCCCG
GCAACAATTAATAGACTGGATGGAGGCGGATAAAGTTGCAGGACCACTTCTGCGCTCGGCCCTTCCGGCT
GGCTGGTTTATTGCTGATAAATCTGGAGCCGGTGAGCGTGGGTCTCGCGGTATCATTGCAGCACTGGGGC
CAGATGGTAAGCCCTCCCGTATCGTAGTTATCTACACGACGGGGAGTCAGGCAACTATGGATGAACGAAA
TAGACAGATCGCTGAGATAGGTGCCTCACTGATTAAGCATTGGTAACTGTCAGACCAAGTTTACTCATAT
ATACTTTAGATTGATTTAAAACTTCATTTTTAATTTAAAAGGATCTAGGTGAAGATCCTTTTTGATAATC
TCATGACCAAAATCCCTTAACGTGAGTTTTCGTTCCACTGAGCGTCAGACCCCGTAGAAAAGATCAAAGG
ATCTTCTTGAGATCCTTTTTTTCTGCGCGTAATCTGCTGCTTGCAAACAAAAAAACCACCGCTACCAGCG
GTGGTTTGTTTGCCGGATCAAGAGCTACCAACTCTTTTTCCGAAGGTAACTGGCTTCAGCAGAGCGCAGA
TACCAAATACTGTTCTTCTAGTGTAGCCGTAGTTAGGCCACCACTTCAAGAACTCTGTAGCACCGCCTAC
ATACCTCGCTCTGCTAATCCTGTTACCAGTGGCTGCTGCCAGTGGCGATAAGTCGTGTCTTACCGGGTTG
GACTCAAGACGATAGTTACCGGATAAGGCGCAGCGGTCGGGCTGAACGGGGGGTTCGTGCACACAGCCCA
GCTTGGAGCGAACGACCTACACCGAACTGAGATACCTACAGCGTGAGCTATGAGAAAGCGCCACGCTTCC
CGAAGGGAGAAAGGCGGACAGGTATCCGGTAAGCGGCAGGGTCGGAACAGGAGAGCGCACGAGGGAGCTT
CCAGGGGGAAACGCCTGGTATCTTTATAGTCCTGTCGGGTTTCGCCACCTCTGACTTGAGCGTCGATTTT
TGTGATGCTCGTCAGGGGGGCGGAGCCTATGGAAAAACGCCAGCAACGCGGCCTTTTTACGGTTCCTGGC
CTTTTGCTGGCCTTTTGCTCACATGTTCTTTCCTGCGTTATCCCCTGATTCTGTGGATAACCGTATTACC
GCCTTTGAGTGAGCTGATACCGCTCGCCGCAGCCGAACGACCGAGCGCAGCGAGTCAGTGAGCGAGGAAG
CGGAAGAGCGCCCAATACGCAAACCGCCTCTCCCCGCGCGTTGGCCGATTCATTAATGCAGCTGGCACGA
CAGGTTTCCCGACTGGAAAGCGGGCAGTGAGCGCAACGCAATTAATGTGAGTTAGCTCACTCATTAGGCA
CCCCAGGCTTTACACTTTATGCTTCCGGCTCGTATGTTGTGTGGAATTGTGAGCGGATAACAATTTCACA
CAGGAAACAGCTATGACATGATTACGAATTCTGAACCAGTCCTAAAACGAGTAAATAGGACCGGCAATTC
TTCAAGCAATAAACAGGAATACCAATTATTAAAAGATAACTTAGTCAGATCGTACAATAAAGCTTTGAAG
AAAAATGCGCCTTATTCAATCTTTGCTATAAAAAATGGCCCAAAATCTCACATTGGAAGACATTTGATGA
CCTCATTTCTTTCAATGAAGGGCCTAACGGAGTTGACTAATGTTGTGGGAAATTGGAGCGATAAGCGTGC
TTCTGCCGTGGCCAGGACAACGTATACTCATCAGATAACAGCAATACCTGATCACTACTTCGCACTAGTT
TCTCGGTACTATGCATATGATCCAATATCAAAGGAAATGATAGCATTGAAGGATGAGACTAATCCAATTG
AGGAGTGGCAGCATATAGAACAGCTAAAGGGTAGTGCTGAAGGAAGCATACGATACCCCGCATGGAATGG
GATAATATCACAGGAGGTACTAGACTACCTTTCATCCTACATAAATAGACGCATATAAGTACGCATTTAA
GCATAAACACGCACTATGCCGTTCTTCTCATGTATATATATATACAGGCAACACGCAGATATAGGTGCGA
CGTGAACAGTGAGCTGTATGTGCGCAGCTCGCGTTGCATTTTCGGAAGCGCTCGTTTTCGGAAACGCTTT
GAAGTTCCTATTCCGAAGTTCCTATTCTCTAGAAAGTATAGGAACTTCAGAGCGCTTTTGAAAACCAAAA
GCGCTCTGAAGACGCACTTTCAAAAAACCAAAAACGCACCGGACTGTAACGAGCTACTAAAATATTGCGA
ATACCGCTTCCACAAACATTGCTCAAAAGTATCTCTTTGCTATATATCTCTGTGCTATATCCCTATATAA
CCTACCCATCCACCTTTCGCTCCTTGAACTTGCATCTAAACTCGACCTCTACATTTTTTATGTTTATCTC
TAGTATTACTCTTTAGACAAAAAAATTGTAGTAAGAACTATTCATAGAGTGAATCGAAAACAATACGAAA
ATGTAAACATTTCCTATACGTAGTATATAGAGACAAAATAGAAGAAACCGTTCATAATTTTCTGACCAAT
GAAGAATCATCAACGCTATCACTTTCTGTTCACAAAGTATGCGCAATCCACATCGGTATAGAATATAATC
GGGGATGCCTTTATCTTGAAAAAATGCACCCGCAGCTTCGCTAGTAATCAGTAAACGCGGGAAGTGGAGT
CAGGCTTTTTTTATGGAAGAGAAAATAGACACCAAAGTAGCCTTCTTCTAACCTTAACGGACCTACAGTG
CAAAAAGTTATCAAGAGACTGCATTATAGAGCGCACAAAGGAGAAAAAAAGTAATCTAAGATGCTTTGTT
AGAAAAATAGCGCTCTCGGGATGCATTTTTGTAGAACAAAAAAGAAGTATAGATTCTTTGTTGGTAAAAT
AGCGCTCTCGCGTTGCATTTCTGTTCTGTAAAAATGCAGCTCAGATTCTTTGTTTGAAAAATTAGCGCTC
TCGCGTTGCATTTTTGTTTTACAAAAATGAAGCACAGATTCTTCGTTGGTAAAATAGCGCTTTCGCGTTG
CATTTCTGTTCTGTAAAAATGCAGCTCAGATTCTTTGTTTGAAAAATTAGCGCTCTCGCGTTGCATTTTT
GTTCTACAAAATGAAGCACAGATGCTTCGTTAACAAAGATATGCTATTGAAGTGCAAGATGGAAACGCAG
AAAATGAACCGGGGATGCGACGTGCAAGATTACCTATGCAATAGATGCAATAGTTTCTCCAGGAACCGAA
ATACATACATTGTCTTCCGTAAAGCGCTAGACTATATATTATTATACAGGTTCAAATATACTATCTGTTT
CAGGGAAAACTCCCAGGTTCGGATGTTCAAAATTCAATGATGGGTAACAAGTACGATCGTAAATCTGTAA
AACAGTTTGTCGGATATTAGGCTGTATCTCCTCAAAGCGTATTCGAATATCATTGAGAAGCTGCAGCTAT
TCATGCAACTGCTAAATGGTCTACTGCTCAATTAAAGAAAACACAGGCAGAGCAGGCTGCCCGGGCAAAA
GCTGCAGCGTCACATCGGATAATAATGATGGCAGCCATTGTAGAAGTGCCTTTTGCATTTCTAGTCTCTT
TCTCGGTCTAGCTAGTTTTACTACATCGCGAAGATAGAATCTTAGATCACACTGCCTTTGCTGAGCTGGA
TCAATAGAGTAACAAAAGAGTGGTAAGGCCTCGTTAAAGGACAAGGACCTGAGCGGAAGTGTATCGTACA
GTAGACGGAGTATACTAGTATAGTCTATAGTCCGTGGAATTCTCATGTTTGACAGCTTATCATCGA
